>Addgene plasmid | pCS2-myc-gfp-dSH2 | analyzer sequence | sequence record 46094
CGCCATTCTGCCTGGGGACGTCGGAGCAAGCTTGATTTAGGTGACACTATAGAATACAAGCTACTTGTTC
TTTTTGCAGGATCCCATCGATTTAAAGCTATGGAGCAAAAGCTCATTTCTGAAGAGGACTTGAATGAAAT
GGTGAGCAAGGGCGAGGAGCTGTTCACCGGGGTGGTGCCCATCCTGGTCGAGCTGGACGGCGACGTAAAC
GGCCACAAGTTCAGCGTGTCCGGCGAGGGCGAGGGCGATGCCACCTACGGCAAGCTGACCCTGAAGTTCA
TCTGCACCACCGGCAAGCTGCCCGTGCCCTGGCCCACCCTCGTGACCACCCTGACCTACGGCGTGCAGTG
CTTCAGCCGCTACCCCGACCACATGAAGCAGCACGACTTCTTCAAGTCCGCCATGCCCGAAGGCTACGTC
CAGGAGCGCACCATCTTCTTCAAGGACGACGGCAACTACAAGACCCGCGCCGAGGTGAAGTTCGAGGGCG
ACACCCTGGTGAACCGCATCGAGCTGAAGGGCATCGACTTCAAGGAGGACGGCAACATCCTGGGGCACAA
GCTGGAGTACAACTACAACAGCCACAACGTCTATATCATGGCCGACAAGCAGAAGAACGGCATCAAGGTG
AACTTCAAGATCCGCCACAACATCGAGGACGGCAGCGTGCAGCTCGCCGACCACTACCAGCAGAACACCC
CCATCGGCGACGGCCCCGTGCTGCTGCCCGACAACCACTACCTGAGCACCCAGTCCGCCCTGAGCAAAGA
CCCCAACGAGAAGCGCGATCACATGGTCCTGCTGGAGTTCGTGACCGCCGCCGGGATCACTCTCGGCATG
GACGAGCTGTACAAGGAATTTCGAGATCCAGGCTGAGGAGTGGTACTTTGGCAAGATCACTAGACGGGAA
TCAGAGCGGCTGCTGCTCAACGCCGAGAACCCGAGAGGGACCTTCCTCGTGAGGGAGAGTGAGACCACAA
AAGGTGCCTACTGCCTCTCTGTATCCGACTTCGACAATGCCAAGGGCCTAAATGTGAAACACTACAAGAT
CCGCAAGCTGGACAGCGGCGGTTTCTACATCACCTCCCGCACCCAGTTCAACAGCCTGCAGCAGCTCGTG
GCTTACTACTCCAAACATGCTGATGGCCTGTGTCACCGCCTCACTACCGTATGTCATCCAGGCTGAGGAG
TGGTACTTTGGCAAGATCACTAGACGGGAATCAGAGCGGCTGCTGCTCAACGCCGAGAACCCGAGAGGGA
CCTTCCTCGTGAGGGAGAGTGAGACCACAAAAGGTGCCTACTGCCTCTCTGTATCCGACTTCGACAATGC
CAAGGGCCTAAATGTGAAACACTACAAGATCCGCAAGCTGGACAGCGGCGGTTTCTACATCACCTCCCGC
ACCCAGTTCAACAGCCTGCAGCAGCTCGTGGCTTACTACTCCAAACATGCTGATGGCCTGTGTCACCGCC
TCACTACCGTATGTCTCTAGAACTATAGTGAGTCGTATTACGTAGATCCAGACATGATAAGATACATTGA
TGAGTTTGGACAAACCACAACTAGAATGCAGTGAAAAAAATGCTTTATTTGTGAAATTTGTGATGCTATT
GCTTTATTTGTAACCATTATAAGCTGCAATAAACAAGTTAACAACAACAATTGCATTCATTTTATGTTTC
AGGTTCAGGGGGAGGTGTGGGAGGTTTTTTAATTCGCGGCCGCGGCGCCAATGCATTGGGCCCGGTACCC
AGCTTTTGTTCCCTTTAGTGAGGGTTAATTGCGCGCTTGGCGTAATCATGGTCATAGCTGTTTCCTGTGT
GAAATTGTTATCCGCTCACAATTCCACACAACATACGAGCCGGAAGCATAAAGTGTAAAGCCTGGGGTGC
CTAATGAGTGAGCTAACTCACATTAATTGCGTTGCGCTCACTGCCCGCTTTCCAGTCGGGAAACCTGTCG
TGCCAGCTGCATTAATGAATCGGCCAACGCGCGGGGAGAGGCGGTTTGCGTATTGGGCGCTCTTCCGCTT
CCTCGCTCACTGACTCGCTGCGCTCGGTCGTTCGGCTGCGGCGAGCGGTATCAGCTCACTCAAAGGCGGT
AATACGGTTATCCACAGAATCAGGGGATAACGCAGGAAAGAACATGTGAGCAAAAGGCCAGCAAAAGGCC
AGGAACCGTAAAAAGGCCGCGTTGCTGGCGTTTTTCCATAGGCTCCGCCCCCCTGACGAGCATCACAAAA
ATCGACGCTCAAGTCAGAGGTGGCGAAACCCGACAGGACTATAAAGATACCAGGCGTTTCCCCCTGGAAG
CTCCCTCGTGCGCTCTCCTGTTCCGACCCTGCCGCTTACCGGATACCTGTCCGCCTTTCTCCCTTCGGGA
AGCGTGGCGCTTTCTCATAGCTCACGCTGTAGGTATCTCAGTTCGGTGTAGGTCGTTCGCTCCAAGCTGG
GCTGTGTGCACGAACCCCCCGTTCAGCCCGACCGCTGCGCCTTATCCGGTAACTATCGTCTTGAGTCCAA
CCCGGTAAGACACGACTTATCGCCACTGGCAGCAGCCACTGGTAACAGGATTAGCAGAGCGAGGTATGTA
GGCGGTGCTACAGAGTTCTTGAAGTGGTGGCCTAACTACGGCTACACTAGAAGGACAGTATTTGGTATCT
GCGCTCTGCTGAAGCCAGTTACCTTCGGAAAAAGAGTTGGTAGCTCTTGATCCGGCAAACAAACCACCGC
TGGTAGCGGTGGTTTTTTTGTTTGCAAGCAGCAGATTACGCGCAGAAAAAAAGGATCTCAAGAAGATCCT
TTGATCTTTTCTACGGGGTCTGACGCTCAGTGGAACGAAAACTCACGTTAAGGGATTTTGGTCATGAGAT
TATCAAAAAGGATCTTCACCTAGATCCTTTTAAATTAAAAATGAAGTTTTAAATCAATCTAAAGTATATA
TGAGTAAACTTGGTCTGACAGTTACCAATGCTTAATCAGTGAGGCACCTATCTCAGCGATCTGTCTATTT
CGTTCATCCATAGTTGCCTGACTCCCCGTCGTGTAGATAACTACGATACGGGAGGGCTTACCATCTGGCC
CCAGTGCTGCAATGATACCGCGAGACCCACGCTCACCGGCTCCAGATTTATCAGCAATAAACCAGCCAGC
CGGAAGGGCCGAGCGCAGAAGTGGTCCTGCAACTTTATCCGCCTCCATCCAGTCTATTAATTGTTGCCGG
GAAGCTAGAGTAAGTAGTTCGCCAGTTAATAGTTTGCGCAACGTTGTTGCCATTGCTACAGGCATCGTGG
TGTCACGCTCGTCGTTTGGTATGGCTTCATTCAGCTCCGGTTCCCAACGATCAAGGCGAGTTACATGATC
CCCCATGTTGTGCAAAAAAGCGGTTAGCTCCTTCGGTCCTCCGATCGTTGTCAGAAGTAAGTTGGCCGCA
GTGTTATCACTCATGGTTATGGCAGCACTGCATAATTCTCTTACTGTCATGCCATCCGTAAGATGCTTTT
CTGTGACTGGTGAGTACTCAACCAAGTCATTCTGAGAATAGTGTATGCGGCGACCGAGTTGCTCTTGCCC
GGCGTCAATACGGGATAATACCGCGCCACATAGCAGAACTTTAAAAGTGCTCATCATTGGAAAACGTTCT
TCGGGGCGAAAACTCTCAAGGATCTTACCGCTGTTGAGATCCAGTTCGATGTAACCCACTCGTGCACCCA
ACTGATCTTCAGCATCTTTTACTTTCACCAGCGTTTCTGGGTGAGCAAAAACAGGAAGGCAAAATGCCGC
AAAAAAGGGAATAAGGGCGACACGGAAATGTTGAATACTCATACTCTTCCTTTTTCAATATTATTGAAGC
ATTTATCAGGGTTATTGTCTCATGAGCGGATACATATTTGAATGTATTTAGAAAAATAAACAAATAGGGG
TTCCGCGCACATTTCCCCGAAAAGTGCCACCTAAATTGTAAGCGTTAATATTTTGTTAAAATTCGCGTTA
AATTTTTGTTAAATCAGCTCATTTTTTAACCAATAGGCCGAAATCGGCAAAATCCCTTATAAATCAAAAG
AATAGACCGAGATAGGGT
[37 nt withheld, positions 4079-4115]
AAAGAACGTGGACTCCAACGTCAAAGG
[49 nt withheld, positions 4143-4191]
T
[91 nt withheld, positions 4193-4283]
G
[124 nt withheld, positions 4285-4408]
CCCATTCGCCATTCAGGCTGCGCAACTGTTGGGAAGGGCGATCGGTGCGGGCCTCTTCGCTATTACGCCA
GTCGACCATAGCCAATTCAATATGGCGTATATGGACTCATGCCAATTCAATATGGTGGATCTGGACCTGT
GCCAATTCAATATGGCGTATATGGACTCGTGCCAATTCAATATGGTGGATCTGGACCCCAGCCAATTCAA
TATGGCGGACTTGGCACCATGCCAATTCAATATGGCGGACTTGGCACTGTGCCAACTGGGGAGGGGTCTA
CTTGGCACGGTGCCAAGTTTGAGGAGGGGTCTTGGCCCTGTGCCAAGTCCGCCATATTGAATTGGCATGG
TGCCAATAATGGCGGCCATATTGGCTATATGCCAGGATCAATATATAGGCAATATCCAATATGGCCCTAT
GCCAATATGGCTATTGGCCAGGTTCAATACTATGTATTGGCCCTATGCCATATAGTATTCCATATATGGG
TTTTCCTATTGACGTAGATAGCCCCTCCCAATGGGCGGTCCCATATACCATATATGGGGCTTCCTAATAC
CGCCCATAGCCACTCCCCCATTGACGTCAATGGTCTCTATATATGGTCTTTCCTATTGACGTCATATGGG
CGGTCCTATTGACGTATATGGCGCCTCCCCCATTGACGTCAATTACGGTAAATGGCCCGCCTGGCTCAAT
GCCCATTGACGTCAATAGGACCACCCACCATTGACGTCAATGGGATGGCTCATTGCCCATTCATATCCGT
TCTCACGCCCCCTATTGACGTCAATGACGGTAAATGGCCCACTTGGCAGTACATCAATATCTATTAATAG
TAACTTGGCAAGTACATTACTATTGGAAGGACGCCAGGGTACATTGGCAGTACTCCCATTGACGTCAATG
GCGGTAAATGGCCCGCGATGGCTGCCAAGTACATCCCCATTGACGTCAATGGGGAGGGGCAATGACGCAA
ATGGGCGTTCCATTGACGTAAATGGGCGGTAGGCGTGCCTAATGGGAGGTCTATATAAGCAATGCTCGTT
TAGGGAAC
Features (pLannotate 1.2.2; 18 found; start..end, strand, type, name):
     35..53      +  promoter       SP6 promoter: promoter for bacteriophage SP6 RNA polymerase
    103..132     +  CDS            Myc: Myc (human c-Myc proto-oncogene) epitope tag
    139..855     +  CDS            EGFP: EGFP is a basic (constitutively fluorescent) green fluorescent protein published in 1996, derived from Aequorea victoria. It is reported to be a rapidly-maturing weak dimer with moderate acid sensitivity.
    866..1174    +  CDS            Src (fragment): SRC_MOUSE - Experimental evidence at protein level: Swiss-Prot protein existence level 1. Non-receptor protein tyrosine kinase which is activated following engagement of many different classes of cellular receptors including immune response receptors, integrins and other adhesion receptors, receptor protein tyrosine kinases, G protein-coupled receptors as well as cytokine receptors. Participates in signaling pathways that control a diverse spectrum of biological activities including gene transcription, immune response, cell adhesion, cell cycle progression, apoptosis, migration, and transforma
   1176..1484    +  CDS            Src (fragment): SRC_MOUSE - Experimental evidence at protein level: Swiss-Prot protein existence level 1. Non-receptor protein tyrosine kinase which is activated following engagement of many different classes of cellular receptors including immune response receptors, integrins and other adhesion receptors, receptor protein tyrosine kinases, G protein-coupled receptors as well as cytokine receptors. Participates in signaling pathways that control a diverse spectrum of biological activities including gene transcription, immune response, cell adhesion, cell cycle progression, apoptosis, migration, and transforma
   1493..1510    -  promoter       T7 promoter (fragment): promoter for bacteriophage T7 RNA polymerase
   1515..1649    -  polyA_signal   SV40 poly(A) signal: SV40 polyadenylation signal
   1762..1780    -  promoter       T3 promoter: promoter for bacteriophage T3 RNA polymerase
   1825..1841    -  protein_bind   lac operator: The lac repressor binds to the lac operator to inhibit transcription in E. coli. This inhibition can be relieved by adding lactose or isopropyl-β-D-thiogalactopyranoside (IPTG). lac repressor encoded by lacI
   1849..1879    -  promoter       lac promoter: promoter for the E. coli lac operon
   1894..1915    -  protein_bind   CAP binding site: CAP binding activates transcription in the presence of cAMP. E. coli catabolite activator protein
   1928..2020    -  CDS            lacI (fragment): lac repressor; lacI; The lac repressor binds to the lac operator to inhibit transcription in E. coli. This inhibition can be relieved by adding lactose or isopropyl-β-D-thiogalactopyranoside (IPTG).
   2203..2791    -  rep_origin     ori: high-copy-number ColE1/pMB1/pBR322/pUC origin of replication
   2962..3822    -  CDS            AmpR: β-lactamase; bla; confers resistance to ampicillin, carbenicillin, and related antibiotics
   3823..3927    -  promoter       AmpR promoter: bla
   3980..4408    -  rep_origin     f1 ori (sequence partly withheld): f1 bacteriophage origin of replication; arrow indicates direction of (+) strand synthesis
   4413..4479    -  CDS            lacZα (fragment): LacZα fragment of β-galactosidase; lacZ fragment
   4482..5466    +  promoter       CMV IE94 promoter: enhancer/promoter region of simian cytomegalovirus major immediate early transcription unit IE94
